>Addgene plasmid #104401 | PIA900 | addgene full sequence | sequence record 200373 | Addgene NGS Result
TGGCGAATGGG
[124 nt withheld, positions 12-135]
C
[91 nt withheld, positions 137-227]
A
[49 nt withheld, positions 229-277]
CCTTTGACGTTGGAGTCCACGTTCTTT
[37 nt withheld, positions 305-341]
ACCCTATCTCGGTCTATTCTTTTGATTTATAAGGGATTTTGCCGATTTCGGCCTATTGGTTAAAAAATGA
GCTGATTTAACAAAAATTTAACGCGAATTTTAACAAAATATTAACGCTTACAATTTAGGTGGCACTTTTC
GGGGAAATGTGCGCGGAACCCCTATTTGTTTATTTTTCTAAATACATTCAAATATGTATCCGCTCATGAG
ACAATAACCCTGATAAATGCTTCAATAATATTGAAAAAGGAAGAGTATGAGTATTCAACATTTCCGTGTC
GCCCTTATTCCCTTTTTTGCGGCATTTTGCCTTCCTGTTTTTGCTCACCCAGAAACGCTGGTGAAAGTAA
AAGATGCTGAAGATCAGTTGGGTGCACGAGTGGGTTACATCGAACTGGATCTCAACAGCGGTAAGATCCT
TGAGAGTTTTCGCCCCGAAGAACGTTTTCCAATGATGAGCACTTTTAAAGTTCTGCTATGTGGCGCGGTA
TTATCCCGTATTGACGCCGGGCAAGAGCAACTCGGTCGCCGCATACACTATTCTCAGAATGACTTGGTTG
AGTACTCACCAGTCACAGAAAAGCATCTTACGGATGGCATGACAGTAAGAGAATTATGCAGTGCTGCCAT
AACCATGAGTGATAACACTGCGGCCAACTTACTTCTGACAACGATCGGAGGACCGAAGGAGCTAACCGCT
TTTTTGCACAACATGGGGGATCATGTAACTCGCCTTGATCGTTGGGAACCGGAGCTGAATGAAGCCATAC
CAAACGACGAGCGTGACACCACGATGCCTGCAGCAATGGCAACAACGTTGCGCAAACTATTAACTGGCGA
ACTACTTACTCTAGCTTCCCGGCAACAATTAATAGACTGGATGGAGGCGGATAAAGTTGCAGGACCACTT
CTGCGCTCGGCCCTTCCGGCTGGCTGGTTTATTGCTGATAAATCTGGAGCCGGTGAGCGTGGGTCTCGCG
GTATCATTGCAGCACTGGGGCCAGATGGTAAGCCCTCCCGTATCGTAGTTATCTACACGACGGGGAGTCA
GGCAACTATGGATGAACGAAATAGACAGATCGCTGAGATAGGTGCCTCACTGATTAAGCATTGGTAACTG
TCAGACCAAGTTTACTCATATATACTTTAGATTGATTTAAAACTTCATTTTTAATTTAAAAGGATCTAGG
TGAAGATCCTTTTTGATAATCTCATGACCAAAATCCCTTAACGTGAGTTTTCGTTCCACTGAGCGTCAGA
CCCCGTAGAAAAGATCAAAGGATCTTCTTGAGATCCTTTTTTTCTGCGCGTAATCTGCTGCTTGCAAACA
AAAAAACCACCGCTACCAGCGGTGGTTTGTTTGCCGGATCAAGAGCTACCAACTCTTTTTCCGAAGGTAA
CTGGCTTCAGCAGAGCGCAGATACCAAATACTGTCCTTCTAGTGTAGCCGTAGTTAGGCCACCACTTCAA
GAACTCTGTAGCACCGCCTACATACCTCGCTCTGCTAATCCTGTTACCAGTGGCTGCTGCCAGTGGCGAT
AAGTCGTGTCTTACCGGGTTGGACTCAAGACGATAGTTACCGGATAAGGCGCAGCGGTCGGGCTGAACGG
GGGGTTCGTGCACACAGCCCAGCTTGGAGCGAACGACCTACACCGAACTGAGATACCTACAGCGTGAGCT
ATGAGAAAGCGCCACGCTTCCCGAAGGGAGAAAGGCGGACAGGTATCCGGTAAGCGGCAGGGTCGGAACA
GGAGAGCGCACGAGGGAGCTTCCAGGGGGAAACGCCTGGTATCTTTATAGTCCTGTCGGGTTTCGCCACC
TCTGACTTGAGCGTCGATTTTTGTGATGCTCGTCAGGGGGGCGGAGCCTATGGAAAAACGCCAGCAACGC
GGCCTTTTTACGGTTCCTGGCCTTTTGCTGGCCTTTTGCTCACATGTTCTTTCCTGCGTTATCCCCTGAT
TCTGTGGATAACCGTATTACCGCCTTTGAGTGAGCTGATACCGCTCGCCGCAGCCGAACGACCGAGCGCA
GCGAGTCAGTGAGCGAGGAAGCGGAAGAGCGCCTGATGCGGTATTTTCTCCTTACGCATCTGTGCGGTAT
TTCACACCGCAATGGTGCACTCTCAGTACAATCTGCTCTGATGCCGCATAGTTAAGCCAGTATACACTCC
GCTATCGCTACGTGACTGGGTCATGGCTGCGCCCCGACACCCGCCAACACCCGCTGACGCGCCCTGACGG
GCTTGTCTGCTCCCGGCATCCGCTTACAGACAAGCTGTGACCGTCTCCGGGAGCTGCATGTGTCAGAGGT
TTTCACCGTCATCACCGAAACGCGCGAGGCAGCTGCGGTAAAGCTCATCAGCGTGGTCGTGAAGCGATTC
ACAGATGTCTGCCTGTTCATCCGCGTCCAGCTCGTTGAGTTTCTCCAGAAGCGTTAATGTCTGGCTTCTG
ATAAAGCGGGCCATGTTAAGGGCGGTTTTTTCCTGTTTGGTCACTGATGCCTCCGTGTAAGGGGGATTTC
TGTTCATGGGGGTAATGATACCGATGAAACGAGAGAGGATGCTCACGATACGGGTTACTGATGATGAACA
TGCCCGGTTACTGGAACGTTGTGAGGGTAAACAACTGGCGGTATGGATGCGGCGGGACCAGAGAAAAATC
ACTCAGGGTCAATGCCAGCGCTTCGTTAATACAGATGTAGGTGTTCCACAGGGTAGCCAGCAGCATCCTG
CGATGCAGATCCGGAACATAATGGTGCAGGGCGCTGACTTCCGCGTTTCCAGACTTTACGAAACACGGAA
ACCGAAGACCATTCATGTTGTTGCTCAGGTCGCAGACGTTTTGCAGCAGCAGTCGCTTCACGTTCGCTCG
CGTATCGGTGATTCATTCTGCTAACCAGTAAGGCAACCCCGCCAGCCTAGCCGGGTCCTCAACGACAGGA
GCACGATCATGCGCACCCGTGGGGCCGCCATGCCGGCGATAATGGCCTGCTTCTCGCCGAAACGTTTGGT
GGCGGGACCAGTGACGAAGGCTTGAGCGAGGGCGTGCAAGATTCCGAATACCGCAAGCGACAGGCCGATC
ATCGTCGCGCTCCAGCGAAAGCGGTCCTCGCCGAAAATGACCCAGAGCGCTGCCGGCACCTGTCCTACGA
GTTGCATGATAAAGAAGACAGTCATAAGTGCGGCGACGATAGTCATGCCCCGCGCCCACCGGAAGGAGCT
GACTGGGTTGAAGGCTCTCAAGGGCATCGGTCGAGATCCCGGTGCCTAATGAGTGAGCTAACTTACATTA
ATTGCGTTGCGCTCACTGCCCGCTTTCCAGTCGGGAAACCTGTCGTGCCAGCTGCATTAATGAATCGGCC
AACGCGCGGGGAGAGGCGGTTTGCGTATTGGGCGCCAGGGTGGTTTTTCTTTTCACCAGTGAGACGGGCA
ACAGCTGATTGCCCTTCACCGCCTGGCCCTGAGAGAGTTGCAGCAAGCGGTCCACGCTGGTTTGCCCCAG
CAGGCGAAAATCCTGTTTGATGGTGGTTAACGGCGGGATATAACATGAGCTGTCTTCGGTATCGTCGTAT
CCCACTACCGAGATATCCGCACCAACGCGCAGCCCGGACTCGGTAATGGCGCGCATTGCGCCCAGCGCCA
TCTGATCGTTGGCAACCAGCATCGCAGTGGGAACGATGCCCTCATTCAGCATTTGCATGGTTTGTTGAAA
ACCGGACATGGCACTCCAGTCGCCTTCCCGTTCCGCTATCGGCTGAATTTGATTGCGAGTGAGATATTTA
TGCCAGCCAGCCAGACGCAGACGCGCCGAGACAGAACTTAATGGGCCCGCTAACAGCGCGATTTGCTGGT
GACCCAATGCGACCAGATGCTCCACGCCCAGTCGCGTACCGTCTTCATGGGAGAAAATAATACTGTTGAT
GGGTGTCTGGTCAGAGACATCAAGAAATAACGCCGGAACATTAGTGCAGGCAGCTTCCACAGCAATGGCA
TCCTGGTCATCCAGCGGATAGTTAATGATCAGCCCACTGACGCGTTGCGCGAGAAGATTGTGCACCGCCG
CTTTACAGGCTTCGACGCCGCTTCGTTCTACCATCGACACCACCACGCTGGCACCCAGTTGATCGGCGCG
AGATTTAATCGCCGCGACAATTTGCGACGGCGCGTGCAGGGCCAGACTGGAGGTGGCAACGCCAATCAGC
AACGACTGTTTGCCCGCCAGTTGTTGTGCCACGCGGTTGGGAATGTAATTCAGCTCCGCCATCGCCGCTT
CCACTTTTTCCCGCGTTTTCGCAGAAACGTGGCTGGCCTGGTTCACCACGCGGGAAACGGTCTGATAAGA
GACACCGGCATACTCTGCGACATCGTATAACGTTACTGGTTTCACATTCACCACCCTGAATTGACTCTCT
TCCGGGCGCTATCATGCCATACCGCGAAAGGTTTTGCGCCATTCGATGGTGTCCGGGATCTCGACGCTCT
CCCTTATGCGACTCCTGCATTAGGAAGCAGCCCAGTAGTAGGTTGAGGCCGTTGAGCACCGCCGCCGCAA
GGAATGGTGCATGCAAGGAGATGGCGCCCAACAGTCCCCCGGCCACGGGGCCTGCCACCATACCCACGCC
GAAACAAGCGCTCATGAGCCCGAAGTGGCGAGCCCGATCTTCCCCATCGGTGATGTCGGCGATATAGGCG
CCAGCAACCGCACCTGTGGCGCCGGTGATGCCGGCCACGATGCGTCCGGCGTAGAGGATCGAGATCTCGA
TCCCGCGAAATTAATACGACTCACTATAGGGGAATTGTGAGCGGATAACAATTCCCCTCTAGAAATAATT
TTGTTTAACTTTAAGAAGGAGATATACAT
[987 nt withheld, positions 5201-6187]
TAACCGGATCCCCGATCCGTGGACTTGTCAGCGACTGAGGAAACAGACCATGGATCCCCGATCCGTCGAC
TTGTCAGCGAGCTGAGGAACCCT
[4026 nt withheld, positions 6281-10306]
TAATTCTCGCTCAAACAGGTCACTGCTGTCGGGTTAAAACCCGGCAGCGGATTGTGCTAACTCCGACGGG
AGCAAATCC
[4221 nt withheld, positions 10386-14606]
CTCGAGCGTCGTGCTAGTGAAAACCTGTACTTTCAAGGTCATCACCATCACCACCATCACCATCACCATT
AAGGCCTCAAATAACGTAAAAACCCGCTTCGGCGGGTTTTTTTATGGGGGGAGTTTAGGGAAAGAGCATT
TGTCAGAATAAGCTTCAATGACTGCAGACTTAAGAAGGAGATTAATGT
[273 nt withheld, positions 14795-15067]
TAAGCGGCCGCACTCGAGCACCACCACCACCACCACTGAGATCCGGCTGCTAACAAAGCCCGAAAGGAAG
CTGAGTTGGCTGCTGCCACCGCTGAGCAATAACTAGCATAACCCCTTGGGGCCTCTAAACGGGTCTTGAG
GGGTTTTTTGCTGAAAGGAGGAACTATATCCGGAT
Features (pLannotate 1.2.2; 23 found; start..end, strand, type, name):
     12..440     +  rep_origin     f1 ori (sequence partly withheld): f1 bacteriophage origin of replication; arrow indicates direction of (+) strand synthesis
    493..597     +  promoter       AmpR promoter: bla
    598..1458    +  CDS            AmpR: β-lactamase; bla; confers resistance to ampicillin, carbenicillin, and related antibiotics
   1629..2217    +  rep_origin     ori: high-copy-number ColE1/pMB1/pBR322/pUC origin of replication
   2403..2542    -  misc_feature   bom: basis of mobility region from pBR322
   2644..2835    -  CDS            rop: Rop protein, which maintains plasmids at low copy number; rop
   2852..3232    +  CDS            YPB1_ECOLX: Protein predicted: Swiss-Prot protein existence level 4. From Escherichia coli.
   3304..3595    -  CDS            TcR (fragment): tetracycline efflux protein; tet; confers resistance to tetracycline
   3610..3631    -  protein_bind   CAP binding site: CAP binding activates transcription in the presence of cAMP. E. coli catabolite activator protein
   3644..4726    -  CDS            lacI: lac repressor; lacI; The lac repressor binds to the lac operator to inhibit transcription in E. coli. This inhibition can be relieved by adding lactose or isopropyl-β-D-thiogalactopyranoside (IPTG).
   4727..4804    -  promoter       lacI promoter: lacI
   4812..5091    -  CDS            TcR (fragment): tetracycline efflux protein; tet; confers resistance to tetracycline
   5113..5131    +  promoter       T7 promoter: promoter for bacteriophage T7 RNA polymerase
   5132..5156    +  protein_bind   lac operator: The lac repressor binds to the lac operator to inhibit transcription in E. coli. This inhibition can be relieved by adding lactose or isopropyl-β-D-thiogalactopyranoside (IPTG). lac repressor encoded by lacI
   5171..5193    +  RBS            RBS: efficient ribosome binding site from bacteriophage T7 gene 10 (Olins and Rangwala, 1989)
   5201..6187    +  CDS            rpoA (sequence withheld): RPOA_ECO24 - Experimental evidence at protein level: Swiss-Prot protein existence level 1. DNA-dependent RNA polymerase catalyzes the transcription of DNA into RNA using the four ribonucleoside triphosphates as substrates. From Escherichia coli O139:H28 (strain E24377A / ETEC).
   6281..10306   +  CDS            rpoB (sequence withheld): RPOB_ECO24 - Experimental evidence at protein level: Swiss-Prot protein existence level 1. DNA-dependent RNA polymerase catalyzes the transcription of DNA into RNA using the four ribonucleoside triphosphates as substrates. From Escherichia coli O139:H28 (strain E24377A / ETEC).
  10389..14606   +  CDS            rpoC (sequence withheld): RPOC_ECO24 - Experimental evidence at protein level: Swiss-Prot protein existence level 1. DNA-dependent RNA polymerase catalyzes the transcription of DNA into RNA using the four ribonucleoside triphosphates as substrates. From Escherichia coli O139:H28 (strain E24377A / ETEC).
  14658..14675   +  CDS            6xHis: 6xHis affinity tag
  14795..15070   +  CDS            RNAP ω (sequence partly withheld): DNA-directed RNA polymerase subunit omega; E. coli rpoZ; promotes RNA polymerase assembly
  15086..15103   +  CDS            9xHis (fragment): 9xHis affinity tag
  15113..15162   +  CDS            SET1 (fragment): solubility-enhancement tag derived from T7 phage gene 10B
  15170..15217   +  terminator     T7 terminator: transcription terminator for bacteriophage T7 RNA polymerase
