[The description below was written by a language model from this plasmid's Addgene catalogue record and pLannotate feature annotations shown in this document.]
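Description:
PIA900 is a pET-based (Novagen) bacterial expression plasmid of about 15.2 kb that produces the complete E. coli core RNA polymerase from a single polycistronic transcript. It is maintained in E. coli under ampicillin selection through the β-lactamase gene and replicates from a ColE1/pMB1-type origin. The record lists it as high copy, although the feature table also shows the pBR322-derived bom region and a rop gene, which normally moderates copy number. An f1 origin, a lacI repressor cassette with its own promoter, and leftover fragments of the tetracycline resistance gene from the pBR322 lineage are also present.

The payload is driven by a T7 promoter followed by a lac operator and the strong T7 gene 10 ribosome binding site, so expression requires a host supplying T7 RNA polymerase and is inducible by relieving lac repression with IPTG. Downstream lie rpoA (α), rpoB (β), rpoC (β′) and rpoZ (ω) in that order on the same strand, ending at a T7 terminator, so that the subunits are co-expressed and can assemble in the cell. The β′ subunit carries a C-terminal histidine tag that can be removed with TEV protease. According to the depositor, a TEV-His10 linker was inserted between the NheI and StuI sites of a parent plasmid, pIA787, destroying the NheI site. The annotation detects this tag only as a 6xHis match just after rpoC. Short His-tag and T7 gene 10B-derived fragments annotated after rpoZ look like vector remnants, and the record does not say whether they are translated. The plasmid is intended for overexpression and affinity purification of core RNA polymerase, with optional tag removal afterwards.
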