Addgene plasmid #104401: PIA900
Purpose: Polycistronic vector for expression of E. coli core RNAP
Depositing lab: Irina Artsimovitch. Depositing organization: Ohio State University. Publication: Purification of bacterial RNA polymerase: tools and protocols. Svetlov V, Artsimovitch I. Methods Mol Biol. 2015;1276:13-29. doi: 10.1007/978-1-4939-2392-2_2. PubMed 25665556.
Backbone
  Vector backbone: pET
  Backbone manufacturer: Novagen
  Total vector size (bp): 15247
  Vector type: Bacterial Expression ; E. coli expression vector
Growth in bacteria
  Bacterial resistance: Ampicillin, 100 μg/mL
  Growth temperature: 37°C
  Growth strain: DH5alpha
  Copy number: High Copy
Gene/Insert
  Gene/Insert name: rpoA, B, C, and Z
  Species: E. coli
  Promoter: T7
  Tag / fusion protein: encodes a C-terminally His-tagged rpoC which can be removed using TEV protease. (C terminal on insert)
  Cloning method: Restriction Enzyme; 5′ cloning site Nhe1 (unknown if destroyed); 3′ cloning site Stu1 (unknown if destroyed)
  Sequencing primers: 5′ T7 TAATACGACTCACTATAGGG
Terms and licenses: Academic/Nonprofit Terms; Industry Terms: Not Available to Industry
Depositor comments: pIA900 (rpoA, B, C, and Z) encodes a C-terminally His-tagged β′ which can be removed using TEV protease. Linker with TEV-His10 cloned between NheI and StuI sites of pIA787; NheI site is gone
How to cite: PIA900 was a gift from Irina Artsimovitch (Addgene plasmid # 104401 ; http://n2t.net/addgene:104401 ; RRID:Addgene_104401)
